Addgene plasmid #120970: C36m
Purpose: MoClo golden gate assembly CD part for RhlI (quorum-sensing synthase for 3OC14). Please see Supplemental Documents for annotated Genbank file.
Depositing lab: Richard Murray. Depositing organization: California Institute of Technology.
Backbone
  Vector backbone: DVA
  Backbone size w/o insert (bp): 2100
  Vector type: Synthetic Biology
Growth in bacteria
  Bacterial resistance: Ampicillin, 100 μg/mL
  Growth temperature: 37°C
  Growth strain: JM109
  Copy number: High Copy
Gene/Insert
  Gene/Insert name: ohCD carb RhlI
  Species: Synthetic
  Insert size (bp): 652
  Cloning method: Gibson Cloning
  Sequencing primers: 5′ AAATAGGCGTATCACGAGGCA; 3′ TTACCGCCTTTGAGTGAGCTG
Terms and licenses: Academic/Nonprofit Terms; Industry Terms: Not Available to Industry
How to cite: C36m was a gift from Richard Murray (Addgene plasmid # 120970 ; http://n2t.net/addgene:120970 ; RRID:Addgene_120970)
