[The description below was written by a language model from this plasmid's Addgene catalogue record, the feature table of its GenBank file and pLannotate feature annotations shown in this document.]
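Description:
C36m is a basic-level MoClo Golden Gate part plasmid from the CIDAR MoClo Extension collection, built on the small DVA destination vector backbone (about 2.1 kb; the full sequenced plasmid is 2,752 nt) and classified as a synthetic biology vector. It is maintained in E. coli through a high-copy ColE1/pUC-type origin of replication and selected with ampicillin or carbenicillin via a β-lactamase gene driven by its native bla promoter.

The payload is a roughly 650 bp synthetic insert carrying a coding-sequence part for RhlI, the Pseudomonas aeruginosa acyl-homoserine lactone synthase of the Rhl quorum-sensing system. The "CD" designation refers to the MoClo overhang positions flanking the part, which place it in the coding-sequence slot of a transcription unit, between a ribosome binding site part and a terminator part. The plasmid carries no annotated promoter or RBS for rhlI, so it serves as a storage and donor vector rather than an expression construct. The coding sequence sits between BioBrick prefix and suffix sequences retained from the backbone, with a putative bacterial terminator upstream that helps insulate the part region from read-through.

The catalogue entry describes RhlI as the synthase for 3OC14, whereas the sequence annotation matches the protein to PAO1 RhlI, which is required for making N-butanoyl- and N-hexanoyl-homoserine lactone signals recognised by RhlR; the record does not resolve this difference. The accompanying GenBank file covers only the 652 bp insert and has no feature annotations. The part is intended for assembling signal-sender modules in engineered cell-to-cell communication circuits.
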