Features (pLannotate 1.2.2; 7 found; start..end, strand, type, name):
     35..78      -  terminator     bacterial terminator: putative bacterial transcription terminator
     81..102     +  misc_feature   BioBrick prefix: BioBrick prefix for parts that do not start with "ATG"
    118..720     +  CDS            rhlI: RHLI_PSEAE - Also known as vsmI. Protein inferred from homology: Swiss-Prot protein existence level 3. Required for the synthesis of BHL (N-butanoyl-L-homoserine lactone), and HHL (N-hexanoyl-L-homoserine lactone) autoinducer molecules which bind to RhlR and thus acts in elastase biosynthesis regulation. From Pseudomonas aeruginosa (strain ATCC 15692 / DSM 22644 / CIP 104116 / JCM 14847 / LMG 12228 / 1C / PRS 101 / PAO1).
    776..796     +  misc_feature   BioBrick suffix: universal suffix for all parts
    973..1561    -  rep_origin     ori: high-copy-number ColE1/pMB1/pBR322/pUC origin of replication
   1732..2592    -  CDS            AmpR: β-lactamase; bla; confers resistance to ampicillin, carbenicillin, and related antibiotics
   2593..2697    -  promoter       AmpR promoter: bla
>Addgene plasmid #120970 | C36m | addgene full sequence | sequence record 245423 | Addgene NGS Result
TTAACCTATAAAAATAGGCGTATCACGAGGCAGAATTTCAGATAAAAAAAATCCTTAGCTTTCGCTAAGG
ATGATTTCTGGAATTCGCGGCCGCTTCTAGAGACTAGTGGGTCTCAAATGATCGAATTGCTCTCTGAATC
GCTGGAAGGGCTTTCCGCCGCCATGATCGCCGAGCTGGGACGCTACCGGCATCAGGTCTTCATCGAGAAG
CTGGGCTGGGACGTGGTCTCCACCTCCAGGGTCCGCGACCAGGAATTCGACCAGTTCGACCATCCGCAAA
CCCGCTACATCGTCGCCATGAGCCGCCAGGGCATCTGCGGTTGCGCCCGCCTGCTGCCGACGACCGACGC
CTACCTGCTCAAGGACGTCTTCGCCTACCTGTGCAGCGAAACCCCGCCGAGCGATCCGTCGGTCTGGGAG
CTTTCGCGCTACGCCGCCAGCGCGGCGGACGATCCGCAGCTGGCGATGAAGATATTCTGGTCCAGCCTGC
AATGCGCCTGGTACCTGGGCGCCAGTTCGGTGGTGGCGGTGACCACCACGGCCATGGAGCGCTATTTCGT
TCGCAACGGCGTGATCCTCCAGCGCCTCGGCCCGCCGCAGAAGGTCAAGGGCGAGACGCTGGTCGCGATC
AGCTTCCCGGCCTACCAGGAGCGCGGCCTGGAGATGCTGCTGCGCTACCACCCGGAATGGCTGCAGGGCG
TACCGCTGTCGATGGCGGTGACCTCCGCAGCGAACGACGAAAATTACGCCCTTGCAGCGTAATAAGGTAG
AGACCTACTAGTAGCGGCCGCTGCAGGCTTCCTCGCTCACTGACTCGCTGCGCTCGGTCGTTCGGCTGCG
GCGAGCGGTATCAGCTCACTCAAAGGCGGTAATACGGTTATCCACAGAATCAGGGGATAACGCAGGAAAG
AACATGTGAGCAAAAGGCCAGCAAAAGGCCAGGAACCGTAAAAAGGCCGCGTTGCTGGCGTTTTTCCACA
GGCTCCGCCCCCCTGACGAGCATCACAAAAATCGACGCTCAAGTCAGAGGTGGCGAAACCCGACAGGACT
ATAAAGATACCAGGCGTTTCCCCCTGGAAGCTCCCTCGTGCGCTCTCCTGTTCCGACCCTGCCGCTTACC
GGATACCTGTCCGCCTTTCTCCCTTCGGGAAGCGTGGCGCTTTCTCATAGCTCACGCTGTAGGTATCTCA
GTTCGGTGTAGGTCGTTCGCTCCAAGCTGGGCTGTGTGCACGAACCCCCCGTTCAGCCCGACCGCTGCGC
CTTATCCGGTAACTATCGTCTTGAGTCCAACCCGGTAAGACACGACTTATCGCCACTGGCAGCAGCCACT
GGTAACAGGATTAGCAGAGCGAGGTATGTAGGCGGTGCTACAGAGTTCTTGAAGTGGTGGCCTAACTACG
GCTACACTAGAAGAACAGTATTTGGTATCTGCGCTCTGCTGAAGCCAGTTACCTTCGGAAAAAGAGTTGG
TAGCTCTTGATCCGGCAAACAAACCACCGCTGGTAGCGGTGGTTTTTTTGTTTGCAAGCAGCAGATTACG
CGCAGAAAAAAAGGATCTCAAGAAGATCCTTTGATCTTTTCTACGGGGTCTGACGCTCAGTGGAACGAAA
ACTCACGTTAAGGGATTTTGGTCATGAGATTATCAAAAAGGATCTTCACCTAGATCCTTTTAAATTAAAA
ATGAAGTTTTAAATCAATCTAAAGTATATATGAGTAAACTTGGTCTGACAGTTACCAATGCTTAATCAGT
GAGGCACCTATCTCAGCGATCTGTCTATTTCGTTCATCCATAGTTGCCTGACTCCCCGTCGTGTAGATAA
CTACGATACGGGAGGGCTTACCATCTGGCCCCAGTGCTGCAATGATACCGCGCGACCCACGCTCACCGGC
TCCAGATTTATCAGCAATAAACCAGCCAGCCGGAAGGGCCGAGCGCAGAAGTGGTCCTGCAACTTTATCC
GCCTCCATCCAGTCTATTAATTGTTGCCGGGAAGCTAGAGTAAGTAGTTCGCCAGTTAATAGTTTGCGCA
ACGTTGTTGCCATTGCTACAGGCATCGTGGTGTCACGCTCGTCGTTTGGTATGGCTTCATTCAGCTCCGG
TTCCCAACGATCAAGGCGAGTTACATGATCCCCCATGTTGTGCAAAAAAGCGGTTAGCTCCTTCGGTCCT
CCGATCGTTGTCAGAAGTAAGTTGGCCGCAGTGTTATCACTCATGGTTATGGCAGCACTGCATAATTCTC
TTACTGTCATGCCATCCGTAAGATGCTTTTCTGTGACTGGTGAGTACTCAACCAAGTCATTCTGAGAATA
GTGTATGCGGCGACCGAGTTGCTCTTGCCCGGCGTCAATACGGGATAATACCGCGCCACATAGCAGAACT
TTAAAAGTGCTCATCATTGGAAAACGTTCTTCGGGGCGAAAACTCTCAAGGATCTTACCGCTGTTGAGAT
CCAGTTCGATGTAACCCACTCGTGCACCCAACTGATCTTCAGCATCTTTTACTTTCACCAGCGTTTCTGG
GTGAGCAAAAACAGGAAGGCAAAATGCCGCAAAAAAGGGAATAAGGGCGACACGGAAATGTTGAATACTC
ATACTCTTCCTTTTTCAATATTATTGAAGCATTTATCAGGGTTATTGTCTCATGAGCGGATACATATTTG
AATGTATTTAGAAAAATAAACAAATAGGGGTTCCGCGCACATTTCCCCGAAAAGTGCCACCTGACGTCTA
AGAAACCATTATTATCATGACA
