LOCUS       Exported 652 bp ds-DNA linear SYN 09-JUL-2021
DEFINITION  MoClo golden gate assembly CD part for RhlI (quorum-sensing synthase
            for 3OC14). Please see Supplemental Documents for annotated Genbank
            file..
ACCESSION   .
VERSION     .
KEYWORDS    C36m
SOURCE      synthetic DNA construct
  ORGANISM  synthetic DNA construct
REFERENCE   1 (bases 1 to 652)
  TITLE     CIDAR MoClo Extension
REFERENCE   2 (bases 1 to 652)
  AUTHORS   .
  TITLE     Direct Submission
  JOURNAL   Exported Jul 9, 2021 from SnapGene Server 1.1.58
            http://www.snapgene.com
FEATURES             Location/Qualifiers
     source          1..652
                     /organism="synthetic DNA construct"
                     /mol_type="other DNA"
ORIGIN
        1 aatgatcgaa ttgctctctg aatcgctgga agggctttcc gccgccatga tcgccgagct
       61 gggacgctac cggcatcagg tcttcatcga gaagctgggc tgggacgtgg tctccacctc
      121 cagggtccgc gaccaggaat tcgaccagtt cgaccatccg caaacccgct acatcgtcgc
      181 catgagccgc cagggcatct gcggttgcgc ccgcctgctg ccgacgaccg acgcctacct
      241 gctcaaggac gtcttcgcct acctgtgcag cgaaaccccg ccgagcgatc cgtcggtctg
      301 ggagctttcg cgctacgccg ccagcgcggc ggacgatccg cagctggcga tgaagatatt
      361 ctggtccagc ctgcaatgcg cctggtacct gggcgccagt tcggtggtgg cggtgaccac
      421 cacggccatg gagcgctatt tcgttcgcaa cggcgtgatc ctccagcgcc tcggcccgcc
      481 gcagaaggtc aagggcgaga cgctggtcgc gatcagcttc ccggcctacc aggagcgcgg
      541 cctggagatg ctgctgcgct accacccgga atggctgcag ggcgtaccgc tgtcgatggc
      601 ggtgacctcc gcagcgaacg acgaaaatta cgcccttgca gcgtaataag gt
//
